>Addgene plasmid #219055 | SFFV-TFEC-Brd 78 | addgene full sequence | sequence record 448886 | Addgene NGS Result
ATTTATGCAGAGGCCGAGGCCGCCTCGGCCTCTGAGCTATTCCAGAAGTAGTGAGGAGGCTTTTTTGGAG
GCCTAGGGACGTACCCAATTCGCCCTATAGTGAGTCGTATTACGCGCGCTCACTGGCCGTCGTTTTACAA
CGTCGTGACTGGGAAAACCCTGGCGTTACCCAACTTAATCGCCTTGCAGCACATCCCCCTTTCGCCAGCT
GGCGTAATAGCGAAGAGGCCCGCACCGATCGCCCTTCCCAACAGTTGCGCAGCCTGAATGGCGAATGGG
[124 nt withheld, positions 280-403]
C
[91 nt withheld, positions 405-495]
A
[49 nt withheld, positions 497-545]
CCTTTGACGTTGGAGTCCACGTTCTTT
[37 nt withheld, positions 573-609]
ACCCTATCTCGGTCTATTCTTTTGATTTATAAGGGATTTTGCCGATTTCGGCCTATTGGTTAAAAAATGA
GCTGATTTAACAAAAATTTAACGCGAATTTTAACAAAATATTAACGCTTACAATTTAGGTGGCACTTTTC
GGGGAAATGTGCGCGGAACCCCTATTTGTTTATTTTTCTAAATACATTCAAATATGTATCCGCTCATGAG
ACAATAACCCTGATAAATGCTTCAATAATATTGAAAAAGGAAGAGTATGAGTATTCAACATTTCCGTGTC
GCCCTTATTCCCTTTTTTGCGGCATTTTGCCTTCCTGTTTTTGCTCACCCAGAAACGCTGGTGAAAGTAA
AAGATGCTGAAGATCAGTTGGGTGCACGAGTGGGTTACATCGAACTGGATCTCAACAGCGGTAAGATCCT
TGAGAGTTTTCGCCCCGAAGAACGTTTTCCAATGATGAGCACTTTTAAAGTTCTGCTATGTGGCGCGGTA
TTATCCCGTATTGACGCCGGGCAAGAGCAACTCGGTCGCCGCATACACTATTCTCAGAATGACTTGGTTG
AGTACTCACCAGTCACAGAAAAGCATCTTACGGATGGCATGACAGTAAGAGAATTATGCAGTGCTGCCAT
AACCATGAGTGATAACACTGCGGCCAACTTACTTCTGACAACGATCGGAGGACCGAAGGAGCTAACCGCT
TTTTTGCACAACATGGGGGATCATGTAACTCGCCTTGATCGTTGGGAACCGGAGCTGAATGAAGCCATAC
CAAACGACGAGCGTGACACCACGATGCCTGTAGCAATGGCAACAACGTTGCGCAAACTATTAACTGGCGA
ACTACTTACTCTAGCTTCCCGGCAACAATTAATAGACTGGATGGAGGCGGATAAAGTTGCAGGACCACTT
CTGCGCTCGGCCCTTCCGGCTGGCTGGTTTATTGCTGATAAATCTGGAGCCGGTGAGCGTGGGTCTCGCG
GTATCATTGCAGCACTGGGGCCAGATGGTAAGCCCTCCCGTATCGTAGTTATCTACACGACGGGGAGTCA
GGCAACTATGGATGAACGAAATAGACAGATCGCTGAGATAGGTGCCTCACTGATTAAGCATTGGTAACTG
TCAGACCAAGTTTACTCATATATACTTTAGATTGATTTAAAACTTCATTTTTAATTTAAAAGGATCTAGG
TGAAGATCCTTTTTGATAATCTCATGACCAAAATCCCTTAACGTGAGTTTTCGTTCCACTGAGCGTCAGA
CCCCGTAGAAAAGATCAAAGGATCTTCTTGAGATCCTTTTTTTCTGCGCGTAATCTGCTGCTTGCAAACA
AAAAAACCACCGCTACCAGCGGTGGTTTGTTTGCCGGATCAAGAGCTACCAACTCTTTTTCCGAAGGTAA
CTGGCTTCAGCAGAGCGCAGATACCAAATACTGTTCTTCTAGTGTAGCCGTAGTTAGGCCACCACTTCAA
GAACTCTGTAGCACCGCCTACATACCTCGCTCTGCTAATCCTGTTACCAGTGGCTGCTGCCAGTGGCGAT
AAGTCGTGTCTTACCGGGTTGGACTCAAGACGATAGTTACCGGATAAGGCGCAGCGGTCGGGCTGAACGG
GGGGTTCGTGCACACAGCCCAGCTTGGAGCGAACGACCTACACCGAACTGAGATACCTACAGCGTGAGCT
ATGAGAAAGCGCCACGCTTCCCGAAGGGAGAAAGGCGGACAGGTATCCGGTAAGCGGCAGGGTCGGAACA
GGAGAGCGCACGAGGGAGCTTCCAGGGGGAAACGCCTGGTATCTTTATAGTCCTGTCGGGTTTCGCCACC
TCTGACTTGAGCGTCGATTTTTGTGATGCTCGTCAGGGGGGCGGAGCCTATGGAAAAACGCCAGCAACGC
GGCCTTTTTACGGTTCCTGGCCTTTTGCTGGCCTTTTGCTCACATGTTCTTTCCTGCGTTATCCCCTGAT
TCTGTGGATAACCGTATTACCGCCTTTGAGTGAGCTGATACCGCTCGCCGCAGCCGAACGACCGAGCGCA
GCGAGTCAGTGAGCGAGGAAGCGGAAGAGCGCCCAATACGCAAACCGCCTCTCCCCGCGCGTTGGCCGAT
TCATTAATGCAGCTGGCACGACAGGTTTCCCGACTGGAAAGCGGGCAGTGAGCGCAACGCAATTAATGTG
AGTTAGCTCACTCATTAGGCACCCCAGGCTTTACACTTTATGCTTCCGGCTCGTATGTTGTGTGGAATTG
TGAGCGGATAACAATTTCACACAGGAAACAGCTATGACCATGATTACGCCAAGCGCGCAATTAACCCTCA
CTAAAGGGAACAAAAGCTGGAGCTGCAAGCTTAATGTAGTCTTATGCAATACTCTTGTAGTCTTGCAACA
TGGTAACGATGAGTTAGCAACATGCCTTACAAGGAGAGAAAAAGCACCGTGCATGCCGATTGGTGGAAGT
AAGGTGGTACGATCGTGCCTTATTAGGAAGGCAACAGACGGGTCTGACATGGATTGGACGAACCACTGAA
TTGCCGCATTGCAGAGATATTGTATTTAAGTGCCTAGCTCGATACATAAACGGGTCTCTCTGGTTAGACC
AGATCTGAGCCTGGGAGCTCTCTGGCTAACTAGGGAACCCACTGCTTAAGCCTCAATAAAGCTTGCCTTG
AGTGCTTCAAGTAGTGTGTGCCCGTCTGTTGTGTGACTCTGGTAACTAGAGATCCCTCAGACCCTTTTAG
TCAGTGTGGAAAATCTCTAGCAGTGGCGCCCGAACAGGGACTTGAAAGCGAAAGGGAAACCAGAGGAGCT
CTCTCGACGCAGGACTCGGCTTGCTGAAGCGCGCACGGCAAGAGGCGAGGGGCGGCGACTGGTGAGTACG
CCAAAAATTTTGACTAGCGGAGGCTAGAAGGAGAGAGATGGGTGCGAGAGCGTCAGTATTAAGCGGGGGA
GAATTAGATCGCGATGGGAAAAAATTCGGTTAAGGCCAGGGGGAAAGAAAAAATATAAATTAAAACATAT
AGTATGGGCAAGCAGGGAGCTAGAACGATTCGCAGTTAATCCTGGCCTGTTAGAAACATCAGAAGGCTGT
AGACAAATACTGGGACAGCTACAACCATCCCTTCAGACAGGATCAGAAGAACTTAGATCATTATATAATA
CAGTAGCAACCCTCTATTGTGTGCATCAAAGGATAGAGATAAAAGACACCAAGGAAGCTTTAGACAAGAT
AGAGGAAGAGCAAAACAAAAGTAAGACCACCGCACAGCAAGCGGCCGCTGATCTTCAGACCTGGAGGAGG
AGATATGAGGGACAATTGGAGAAGTGAATTATATAAATATAAAGTAGTAAAAATTGAACCATTAGGAGTA
GCACCCACCAAGGCAAAGAGAAGAGTGGTGCAGAGAGAAAAAAGAGCAGTGGGAATAGGAGCTTTGTTCC
TTGGGTTCTTGGGAGCAGCAGGAAGCACTATGGGCGCAGCGTCAATGACGCTGACGGTACAGGCCAGACA
ATTATTGTCTGGTATAGTGCAGCAGCAGAACAATTTGCTGAGGGCTATTGAGGCGCAACAGCATCTGTTG
CAACTCACAGTCTGGGGCATCAAGCAGCTCCAGGCAAGAATCCTGGCTGTGGAAAGATACCTAAAGGATC
AACAGCTCCTGGGGATTTGGGGTTGCTCTGGAAAACTCATTTGCACCACTGCTGTGCCTTGGAATGCTAG
TTGGAGTAATAAATCTCTGGAACAGATTTGGAATCACACGACCTGGATGGAGTGGGACAGAGAAATTAAC
AATTACACAAGCTTAATACACTCCTTAATTGAAGAATCGCAAAACCAGCAAGAAAAGAATGAACAAGAAT
TATTGGAATTAGATAAATGGGCAAGTTTGTGGAATTGGTTTAACATAACAAATTGGCTGTGGTATATAAA
ATTATTCATAATGATAGTAGGAGGCTTGGTAGGTTTAAGAATAGTTTTTGCTGTACTTTCTATAGTGAAT
AGAGTTAGGCAGGGATATTCACCATTATCGTTTCAGACCCACCTCCCAACCCCGAGGGGACCCGACAGGC
CCGAAGGAATAGAAGAAGAAGGTGGAGAGAGAGACAGAGACAGATCCATTCGATTAGTGAACGGATCTCG
ACGGTATCGGTTAACTTTTAAAAGAAAAGGGGGGATTGGGGGGTACAGTGCAGGGGAAAGAATAGTAGAC
ATAATAGCAACAGACATACAAACTAAAGAATTACAAAAACAAATTACAAAAATTCAAAATTTTATCGATC
ACGAGACTAGCCTCGAGCTGGCTGCAGTAACGCCATTTTGCAAGGCATGGAAAAATACCAAACCAAGAAT
AGAGAAGTTCAGATCAAGGGCGGGTACATGAAAATAGCTAACGTTGGGCCAAACAGGATATCTGCGGTGA
GCAGTTTCGGCCCCGGCCCGGGGCCAAGAACAGATGGTCACCGCAGTTTCGGCCCCGGCCCGAGGCCAAG
AACAGATGGTCCCCAGATATGGCCCAACCCTCAGCAGTTTCTTAAGACCCATCAGATGTTTCCAGGCTCC
CCCAAGGACCTGAAATGACCCTGCGCCTTATTTGAATTAACCAATCAGCCTGCTTCTCGCTTCTGTTCGC
GCGCTTCTGCTTCCCGAGCTCTATAAAAGAGCTCACAACCCCTCACTCGGCGCGCCAGTCCTCCGACAGA
CTGAGTCGGCCGGTCGAATCAAGCTTATCGATACCGTCGACGGATCCGCTAGCCCGCGGTTCGAAATGAC
CCTTGATCATCAGATCATCAATCCAACTCTTAAATGGTCACAACCTGCAGTGCCAAGTGGTGGGCCTCTT
GTGCAGCATGCACACACAACTCTGGACAGTGATGCTGGCCTCACAGAAAACCCACTCACCAAGTTACTAG
CTATTGGGAAAGAAGATGACAATGCACAATGGCATTTATCTGGAAGTATTTTGGATGTGTATAGCGGTGA
ACAAGGAATTTCACCAATTAACATGGGGCTTACAAGTGCTTCTTGTCCAAGTAGTCTACCAATGAAAAGA
GAAATTACAGAAACTGACACTAGAGCTTTAGCAAAAGAGAGACAAAAAAAGGACAACCACAACCTCATTG
AAAGAAGAAGAAGGTATAATATTAATTACCGAATCAAGGAGCTTGGCACTCTTATTCCAAAGTCTAATGA
TCCTGATATGCGCTGGAACAAAGGAACCATTCTAAAAGCATCAGTGGAGTACATCAAGTGGCTACAAAAA
GAACAACAGAGAGCCCGAGAATTGGAACACAGACAGAAGAAATTAGAGCAGGCTAACAGGCGACTTCTAC
TTCGGATTCAGGTTTTTATAAGAATGTAGACCGGTCGGATCCCCCGGGCTGCAGGAATTCGAGCATCTTA
CCGCCATTTATTCCCATATTTGTTCTGTTTTTCTTGATTTGGGTATACATTTAAATGTTAATAAAACAAA
ATGGTGGGGCAATCATTTACATTTTTAGGGATATGTAATTACTAGTTCAGGTGTATTGCCACAAGACAAA
CATGTTAAGAAACTTTCCCGTTATTTACGCTCTGTTCCTGTTAATCAACCTCTGGATTACAAAATTTGTG
AAAGATTGACTGATATTCTTAACTATGTTGCTCCTTTTACGCTGTGTGGATATGCTGCTTTAATGCCTCT
GTATCATGCTATTGCTTCCCGTACGGCTTTCGTTTTCTCCTCCTTGTATAAATCCTGGTTGCTGTCTCTT
TATGAGGAGTTGTGGCCCGTTGTCCGTCAACGTGGCGTGGTGTGCTCTGTGTTTGCTGACGCAACCCCCA
CTGGCTGGGGCATTGCCACCACCTGTCAACTCCTTTCTGGGACTTTCGCTTTCCCCCTCCCGATCGCCAC
GGCAGAACTCATCGCCGCCTGCCTTGCCCGCTGCTGGACAGGGGCTAGGTTGCTGGGCACTGATAATTCC
GTGGTGTTGTCGGGGAAGCTGACGTCCTTTGCAATTCGATATCAAGCTGTACCTTCTAGATGTACACATT
TCTTAGCGCTTCTAGACCAATGACTTACAAGGCAGCTGTAGATCTTAGCCACTTTTTAAAAGAAAAGGGG
GGACTGGAAGGGCTAATTCACTCCCAACGAAGACAAGATCTGCTTTTTGCTTGTACTGGGTCTCTCTGGT
TAGACCAGATCTGAGCCTGGGAGCTCTCTGGCTAACTAGGGAACCCACTGCTTAAGCCTCAATAAAGCTT
GCCTTGAGTGCTTCAAGTAGTGTGTGCCCGTCTGTTGTGTGACTCTGGTAACTAGAGATCCCTCAGACCC
TTTTAGTCAGTGTGGAAAATCTCTAGCAGTAGTAGTTCATGTCATCTTATTATTCAGTATTTATAACTTG
CAAAGAAATGAATATCAGAGAGTGAGAGGAACTTGTTTATTGCAGCTTATAATGGTTACAAATAAAGCAA
TAGCATCACAAATTTCACAAATAAAGCATTTTTTTCACTGCATTCTAGTTGTGGTTTGTCCAAACTCATC
AATGTATCTTATCATGTCTGGCTCTAGCTATCCCGCCCCTAACTCCGCCCATCCCGCCCCTAACTCCGCC
CAGTTCCGCCCATTCTCCGCCCCATGGCTGACTAATTTTTTTT
Features (pLannotate 1.2.2; 29 found; start..end, strand, type, name):
     94..112     -  promoter       T7 promoter: promoter for bacteriophage T7 RNA polymerase
    120..275     +  CDS            lacZα (fragment): LacZα fragment of β-galactosidase; lacZ fragment
    280..708     +  rep_origin     f1 ori (sequence partly withheld): f1 bacteriophage origin of replication; arrow indicates direction of (+) strand synthesis
    761..865     +  promoter       AmpR promoter: bla
    866..1726    +  CDS            AmpR: β-lactamase; bla; confers resistance to ampicillin, carbenicillin, and related antibiotics
   1897..2485    +  rep_origin     ori: high-copy-number ColE1/pMB1/pBR322/pUC origin of replication
   2668..2760    +  CDS            lacI (fragment): lac repressor; lacI; The lac repressor binds to the lac operator to inhibit transcription in E. coli. This inhibition can be relieved by adding lactose or isopropyl-β-D-thiogalactopyranoside (IPTG).
   2773..2794    +  protein_bind   CAP binding site: CAP binding activates transcription in the presence of cAMP. E. coli catabolite activator protein
   2809..2839    +  promoter       lac promoter: promoter for the E. coli lac operon
   2847..2863    +  protein_bind   lac operator: The lac repressor binds to the lac operator to inhibit transcription in E. coli. This inhibition can be relieved by adding lactose or isopropyl-β-D-thiogalactopyranoside (IPTG). lac repressor encoded by lacI
   2908..2926    +  promoter       T3 promoter: promoter for bacteriophage T3 RNA polymerase
   2954..3180    +  promoter       RSV promoter: Rous sarcoma virus enhancer/promoter
   3181..3361    +  LTR            5' LTR (truncated): truncated 5' long terminal repeat (LTR) from HIV-1
   3408..3533    +  misc_feature   HIV-1 Ψ: packaging signal of human immunodeficiency virus type 1
   3517..3880    +  CDS            HIV-1 gag (fragment): gag protein from human immunodeficiency virus 1; gag
   4026..4259    +  misc_feature   RRE: The Rev response element (RRE) of HIV-1 allows for Rev-dependent mRNA export from the nucleus to the cytoplasm.
   4636..4736    +  CDS            Rev (fragment): human immunodeficiency virus 1 (HIV-1) Rev protein; rev; enhances nuclear export of unspliced and incompletely spliced viral mRNAs
   4755..4872    +  misc_feature   cPPT/CTS: central polypurine tract and central termination sequence of HIV-1
   4906..5307    +  promoter       SFFV promoter: spleen focus-forming virus long terminal repeat (LTR) promoter
   5317..5340    +  misc_feature   MCS (fragment): pBluescript multiple cloning site
   5365..5940    +  CDS            TFEC (fragment): TFEC_HUMAN - Also known as BHLHE34, TCFEC, TFECL. Experimental evidence at protein level: Swiss-Prot protein existence level 1. Transcriptional regulator that acts as a repressor or an activator. Acts as a transcriptional repressor on minimal promoter containing element F (that includes an E-box sequence). Binds to element F in an E-box sequence-specific manner. Acts as a transcriptional transactivator on the proximal promoter region of the tartrate-resistant acid phosphatase (TRAP) E-box containing promoter (By similarity). Collaborates with MITF in target gene activation (By similarity). Act
   5966..5991    +  misc_feature   MCS (fragment): pBluescript multiple cloning site
   5991..6050    +  CDS            S (fragment): HBSAG_WHV6 - Experimental evidence at transcript level: Swiss-Prot protein existence level 2. The middle envelope protein plays an important role in the budding of the virion. It is involved in the induction of budding in a nucleocapsid independent way. In this process the majority of envelope proteins bud to form subviral lipoprotein particles of 22 nm of diameter that do not contain a nucleocapsid (By similarity). From Woodchuck hepatitis B virus (isolate w64/pWS23) (WHV).
   6182..6585    +  misc_feature   WPRE: woodchuck hepatitis virus posttranscriptional regulatory element
   6643..6702    +  CDS            nef (fragment): NEF_HV1Z2 - Experimental evidence at protein level: Swiss-Prot protein existence level 1. Extracellular Nef protein targets CD4(+) T-lymphocytes for apoptosis by interacting with CXCR4 surface receptors. From Human immunodeficiency virus type 1 group M subtype D (isolate Z2/CDC-Z34) (HIV-1).
   6704..6937    +  LTR            3' LTR (ΔU3): self-inactivating 3' long terminal repeat (LTR) from HIV-1
   7009..7130    +  polyA_signal   SV40 poly(A) signal: SV40 polyadenylation signal
   7149..7170    +  rep_origin     SV40 ori (fragment): SV40 origin of replication
   7170..73      +  rep_origin     SV40 ori (across the origin): SV40 origin of replication
