[The description below was written by a language model from this plasmid's Addgene catalogue record and pLannotate feature annotations shown in this document.]
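Description:
SFFV-TFEC-Brd 78 is a third-generation-style, self-inactivating HIV-1 lentiviral transfer plasmid built on the SFFV-MCS backbone, carrying human TFEC together with a construct-specific DNA barcode. In bacteria it is maintained by a high-copy ColE1/pUC origin and selected with ampicillin through the bla gene. The backbone also retains an f1 origin, lac regulatory and lacZα remnants, and T7/T3 promoters, which point to pBluescript-type ancestry. The sequenced record is 7,232 nt, consistent with the stated backbone and insert sizes.

The viral cassette begins with an RSV enhancer/promoter fused to a truncated 5' LTR, which drives Tat-independent transcription of the genomic RNA in packaging cells. This is followed by the Ψ packaging signal with a partial gag region, the RRE for Rev-dependent nuclear export, and the cPPT/CTS, which aids nuclear import of the reverse-transcribed genome. The internal spleen focus-forming virus (SFFV) promoter, which is strongly active in haematopoietic cells, drives the TFEC coding sequence placed between multiple-cloning-site remnants. The 594 bp insert is annotated as a fragment relative to the reference protein, so it may correspond to a shorter isoform, although the record does not say which. TFEC is a bHLH transcription factor of the MiT/TFE family that binds E-box elements. A WPRE downstream enhances transcript stability and expression. According to the depositor, the barcode sits after the WPRE at an XbaI site, ahead of the ΔU3 3' LTR, although it is not annotated in the feature table. An SV40 poly(A) signal and SV40 origin lie outside the LTRs. No mammalian selection marker or reporter is annotated.

The plasmid belongs to a barcoded transcription factor library for combinatorial screening in immune cell reprogramming, in which the barcode allows the delivered factor to be identified.
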