Addgene plasmid #219055: SFFV-TFEC-Brd 78
Purpose: Transcription factor TFEC with a specific barcode assigned.
Depositing lab: Filipe Pereira. Depositing organization: Center for Neuroscience and Cell Biology, University of Coimbra. Publication: A combinatorial transcription factor screening platform for immune cell reprogramming. Kurochkin I, Altman AR, Caiado I, Pertiga-Cabral D, Halitzki E, Minaeva M, Zimmermannova O, Henriques-Oliveira L, Klein D, Nair M, Oliveira D, Cajal LR, Knittel R, Feick C, Ringner M, Martin M, Cirovic B, Pires CF, Rosa FF, Sitnicka E, Theis FJ, Pereira CF. Cell Syst. 2026 Jan 21;17(1):101457. doi: 10.1016/j.cels.2025.101457. Epub 2026 Jan 14. PubMed 41539305.
Backbone
  Vector backbone: SFFV-MCS
  Backbone size w/o insert (bp): 6638
  Vector type: Lentiviral
Growth in bacteria
  Bacterial resistance: Ampicillin, 100 μg/mL
  Growth temperature: 37°C
  Growth strain: NEB Stable
  Copy number: High Copy
Gene/Insert
  Gene/Insert name: TFEC
  Species: H. sapiens (human)
  Insert size (bp): 594
  Entrez Gene: TFEC (a.k.a. TCFEC, TFE-C, TFEC-L, TFECL, bHLHe34, hTFEC-L)
  Promoter: The spleen focus-forming virus (SFFV) promoter
  Cloning method: Restriction Enzyme; 5′ cloning site Bsp119I (not destroyed); 3′ cloning site BstHI (not destroyed)
Terms and licenses: Academic/Nonprofit Terms; Industry Terms: Not Available to Industry
Depositor comments: Barcode sequence cloned into XbaI restriction site. Design of plasmid is as follows: SFFV-[TF sequence]-WPRE-[Barcode sequence].
How to cite: SFFV-TFEC-Brd 78 was a gift from Filipe Pereira (Addgene plasmid # 219055 ; http://n2t.net/addgene:219055 ; RRID:Addgene_219055)
