>Addgene plasmid #219055 | SFFV-TFEC-Brd 78 | depositor partial sequence | sequence record 427645 | TF ORF
ATGACCCTTGATCATCAGATCATCAATCCAACTCTTAAATGGTCACAACCTGCAGTGCCAAGTGGTGGGC
CTCTTGTGCAGCATGCACACACAACTCTGGACAGTGATGCTGGCCTCACAGAAAACCCACTCACCAAGTT
ACTAGCTATTGGGAAAGAAGATGACAATGCACAATGGCATTTATCTGGAAGTATTTTGGATGTGTATAGC
GGTGAACAAGGAATTTCACCAATTAACATGGGGCTTACAAGTGCTTCTTGTCCAAGTAGTCTACCAATGA
AAAGAGAAATTACAGAAACTGACACTAGAGCTTTAGCAAAAGAGAGACAAAAAAAGGACAACCACAACCT
CATTGAAAGAAGAAGAAGGTATAATATTAATTACCGAATCAAGGAGCTTGGCACTCTTATTCCAAAGTCT
AATGATCCTGATATGCGCTGGAACAAAGGAACCATTCTAAAAGCATCAGTGGAGTACATCAAGTGGCTAC
AAAAAGAACAACAGAGAGCCCGAGAATTGGAACACAGACAGAAGAAATTAGAGCAGGCTAACAGGCGACT
TCTACTTCGGATTCAGGTTTTTATAAGAATGTAG
