>Addgene plasmid #219055 | SFFV-TFEC-Brd 78 | depositor partial sequence | sequence record 427646 | Barcode sequence
TGTACACATTTCTTAGCGCT
